>Addgene plasmid #48298 | Gal1/10 His6 TEV Ade S. cerevisiae expression vector (12ADE-B) | depositor full sequence | sequence record 73680 | Gal1/10 His6 TEV Ade S. cerevisiae expression vector (12ADE-B) sequence 8488 bps
AATGGACGATATCCCGCAAGAGGCCCCGGCAGTACCGGCATAACCAAGCCTATGCCTACAGCCTTCCAGG
TGACGGTGCCGAGATTGACCATGAACGCCTTGTTAGATTTCTACACCGGTGCCTGACTGCGTTAGCAATT
TAACTGTGATAAACTACCGCATTAAAGCTTTTTCTTTCCAATTTTTTTTTTTTCGTCATTATAAAAATCA
TTACGACCGAGATTCCCGGGGGAACCACTAGTTCTAGAGCGGCCGCCACCGCGGTGGAGCTCCAGCTTTT
GTTCCCTTTAGTGAGGGTTAATTGCGCGCTTGGCGTAATCATGGTCATAGCTGTTTCCTGTGTGAAATTG
TTATCCGCTCACAATTCCACACAACATACGAGCCGGAAGCATAAAGTGTAAAGCCTGGGGTGCCTAATGA
GTGAGCTAACTCACATTAATTGCGTTGCGCTCACTGCCCGCTTTCCAGTCGGGAAACCTGTCGTGCCAGC
TGCATTAATGAATCGGCCAACGCGCGGGGAGAGGCGGTTTGCGTATTGGGCGCTCTTCCGCTTCCTCGCT
CACTGACTCGCTGCGCTCGGTCGTTCGGCTGCGGCGAGCGGTATCAGCTCACTCAAAGGCGGTAATACGG
TTATCCACAGAATCAGGGGATAACGCAGGAAAGAACATGTGAGCAAAAGGCCAGCAAAAGGCCAGGAACC
GTAAAAAGGCCGCGTTGCTGGCGTTTTTCCATAGGCTCCGCCCCCCTGACGAGCATCACAAAAATCGACG
CTCAAGTCAGAGGTGGCGAAACCCGACAGGACTATAAAGATACCAGGCGTTTCCCCCTGGAAGCTCCCTC
GTGCGCTCTCCTGTTCCGACCCTGCCGCTTACCGGATACCTGTCCGCCTTTCTCCCTTCGGGAAGCGTGG
CGCTTTCTCATAGCTCACGCTGTAGGTATCTCAGTTCGGTGTAGGTCGTTCGCTCCAAGCTGGGCTGTGT
GCACGAACCCCCCGTTCAGCCCGACCGCTGCGCCTTATCCGGTAACTATCGTCTTGAGTCCAACCCGGTA
AGACACGACTTATCGCCACTGGCAGCAGCCACTGGTAACAGGATTAGCAGAGCGAGGTATGTAGGCGGTG
CTACAGAGTTCTTGAAGTGGTGGCCTAACTACGGCTACACTAGAAGGACAGTATTTGGTATCTGCGCTCT
GCTGAAGCCAGTTACCTTCGGAAAAAGAGTTGGTAGCTCTTGATCCGGCAAACAAACCACCGCTGGTAGC
GGTGGTTTTTTTGTTTGCAAGCAGCAGATTACGCGCAGAAAAAAAGGATCTCAAGAAGATCCTTTGATCT
TTTCTACGGGGTCTGACGCTCAGTGGAACGAAAACTCACGTTAAGGGATTTTGGTCATGAGATTATCAAA
AAGGATCTTCACCTAGATCCTTTTAAATTAAAAATGAAGTTTTAAATCAATCTAAAGTATATATGAGTAA
ACTTGGTCTGACAGTTACCAATGCTTAATCAGTGAGGCACCTATCTCAGCGATCTGTCTATTTCGTTCAT
CCATAGTTGCCTGACTCCCCGTCGTGTAGATAACTACGATACGGGAGGGCTTACCATCTGGCCCCAGTGC
TGCAATGATACCGCGAGACCCACGCTCACCGGCTCCAGATTTATCAGCAATAAACCAGCCAGCCGGAAGG
GCCGAGCGCAGAAGTGGTCCTGCAACTTTATCCGCCTCCATCCAGTCTATTAATTGTTGCCGGGAAGCTA
GAGTAAGTAGTTCGCCAGTTAATAGTTTGCGCAACGTTGTTGCCATTGCTACAGGCATCGTGGTGTCACG
CTCGTCGTTTGGTATGGCTTCATTCAGCTCCGGTTCCCAACGATCAAGGCGAGTTACATGATCCCCCATG
TTGTGCAAAAAAGCGGTTAGCTCCTTCGGTCCTCCGATCGTTGTCAGAAGTAAGTTGGCCGCAGTGTTAT
CACTCATGGTTATGGCAGCACTGCATAATTCTCTTACTGTCATGCCATCCGTAAGATGCTTTTCTGTGAC
TGGTGAGTACTCAACCAAGTCATTCTGAGAATAGTGTATGCGGCGACCGAGTTGCTCTTGCCCGGCGTCA
ATACGGGATAATACCGCGCCACATAGCAGAACTTTAAAAGTGCTCATCATTGGAAAACGTTCTTCGGGGC
GAAAACTCTCAAGGATCTTACCGCTGTTGAGATCCAGTTCGATGTAACCCACTCGTGCACCCAACTGATC
TTCAGCATCTTTTACTTTCACCAGCGTTTCTGGGTGAGCAAAAACAGGAAGGCAAAATGCCGCAAAAAAG
GGAATAAGGGCGACACGGAAATGTTGAATACTCATACTCTTCCTTTTTCATTATTATTGAAGCATTTATC
AGGGTTATTGTCTCATGAGCGGATACATATTTGAATGTATTTAGAAAAATAAACAAATAGGGGTTCCGCG
CACATTTCCCCGAAAAGTGCCACCTAACGAAGCATCTGTGCTTCATTTTGTAGAACAAAAATGCAACGCG
AGAGCGCTAATTTTTCAAACAAAGAATCTGAGCTGCATTTTTACAGAACAGAAATGCAACGCGAAAGCGC
TATTTTACCAACGAAGAATCTGTGCTTCATTTTTGTAAAACAAAAATGCAACGCGAGAGCGCTAATTTTT
CAAACAAAGAATCTGAGCTGCATTTTTACAGAACAGAAATGCAACGCGAGAGCGCTATTTTACCAACAAA
GAATCTATACTTCTTTTTTGTTCTACAAAAATGCATCCCGAGAGCGCTATTTTTCTAACAAAGCATCTTA
GATTACTTTTTTTCTCCTTTGTGCGCTCTATAATGCAGTCTCTTGATAACTTTTTGCACTGTAGGTCCGT
TAAGGTTAGAAGAAGGCTACTTTGGTGTCTATTTTCTCTTCCATAAAAAAAGCCTGACTCCACTTCCCGC
GTTTACTGATTACTAGCGAAGCTGCGGGTGCATTTTTTCAAGATAAAGGCATCCCCGATTATATTCTATA
CCGATGTGGATTGCGCATACTTTGTGAACAGAAAGTGATAGCGTTGATGATTCTTCATTGGTCAGAAAAT
TATGAACGGTTTCTTCTATTTTGTCTCTATATACTACGTATAGGAAATGTTTACATTTTCGTATTGTTTT
CGATTCACTCTATGAATAGTTCTTACTACAATTTTTTTGTCTAAAGAGTAATACTAGAGATAAACATAAA
AAATGTAGAGGTCGAGTTTAGATGCAAGTTCAAGGAGCGAAAGGTGGATGGGTAGGTTATATAGGGATAT
AGCACAGAGATATATAGCAAAGAGATACTTTTGAGCAATGTTTGTGGAAGCGGTATTCGCATTATTTTAG
TAGCTCGTTACAGTCCGGTGCGTTTTTGGTTTTTTGAAAGTGCGTCTTCAGAGCGCTTTTGGTTTTCAAA
AGCGCTCTGAAGTTCCTATACTTTCTAGAGAATAGGAACTTCGGAATAGGAACTTCAAAGCGTTTCCGAA
AACGAGCGCTTCCGAAAATGCAACGCGAGCTGCGCACATACAGCTCACTGTTCACGTCGCACCTATATCT
GCGTGTTGCCTGTATATATATATACATGAGAAGAACGGCATAGTGCGTGTTTATGCTTAAATGCGTACTT
ATATGCGTCTATTTATGTAGGATGAAAGGTAGTCTAGTACCTCCTGTGATATTATCCCATTCCATGCGGG
GTATCGTATGCTTCCTTCAGCACTACCCTTTAGCTGTTCTATATGCTGCCACTCCTCAATTGGATTAGTC
TCATCCTTCAATGCTATCATTTCCTTTGATATTGGATCATACTAAGAAACCATTATTATCATGACATTAA
CCTATAAAAATAGGCGTATCACGAGGCCCTTTCGTCTCGCGCGTTTCGGTGATGACGGTGAAAACCTCTG
ACACATGCAGCTCCCGGAGACGGTCACAGCTTGTCTGTAAGCGGATGCCGGGAGCAGAGAATTTTGTAAC
ACCAACATAACACTGACATCTTTAACAACTTTTAATTATGATACATTTCTTACGTCATGATTGATTATTA
CAGCTATGCTGACAAATGACTCTTGTTGCATGGCTACGAACCGGGTAATACTAAGTGATTGACTCTTGCT
GACCTTTTATTAAGAACTAAATGGACTATATTATGGAGCATTTCATGTATAAATTGGTGCGTAAAATCGT
TGGATCTCTCTTCTAAGTACATCCTACTATAACAATCAAGAAAAACAAGAAAATCGGACAAAACAATCAA
GTATGGATTCTAGAACAGTTGGTATATTAGGAGGGGGACAATTGGGACGTATGATTGTTGAGGCAGCAAA
CAGGCTCAACATTAAGACGGTAATACTAGATGCTGAAAATTCTCCTGCCAAACAAATAAGCAACTCCAAT
GACCACGTTAATGGCTCCTTTTCCAATCCTCTTGATATCGAAAAACTAGCTGAAAAATGTGATGTGCTAA
CGATTGAGATTGAGCATGTTGATGTTCCTACACTAAAGAATCTTCAAGTAAAACATCCCAAATTAAAAAT
TTACCCTTCTCCAGAAACAATCAGATTGATACAAGACAAATATATTCAAAAAGAGCATTTAATCAAAAAT
GGTATAGCAGTTACCCAAAGTGTTCCTGTGGAACAAGCCAGTGAGACGTCCCTATTGAATGTTGGAAGAG
ATTTGGGTTTTCCATTCGTCTTGAAGTCGAGGACTTTGGCATACGATGGAAGAGGTAACTTCGTTGTAAA
GAATAAGGAAATGATTCCGGAAGCTTTGGAAGTACTGAAGGATCGTCCTTTGTACGCCGAAAAATGGGCA
CCATTTACTAAAGAATTAGCAGTCATGATTGTGAGGTCTGTTAACGGTTTAGTGTTTTCTTACCCAATTG
TAGAGACTATCCACAAGGACAATATCTGTGACTTATGTTATGCGCCTGCTAGAGTTCCGGACTCCGTTCA
ACTTAAGGCGAAGTTGTTGGCAGAAAATGCAATCAAATCTTTTCCCGGTTGTGGTATATTTGGTGTGGAA
ATGTTCTATTTAGAAACAGGGGAATTGCTTATTAACGAAATTGCCCCAAGGCCTCACAACTCTGGACATT
ATACCATTGATGCTTGCGTCACTTCTCAATTTGAAGCTCATTTGAGATCAATTTTGGATTTGCCAATGCC
AAAGAATTTCACATCTTTCTCCACCATTACAACGAACGCCATTATGCTAAATGTTCTTGGAGACAAACAT
ACAAAAGATAAAGAGCTAGAAACTTGCGAAAGAGCATTGGCGACTCCAGGTTCCTCAGTGTACTTATATG
GAAAAGAGTCTAGACCTAACAGAAAAGTAGGTCACATAAATATCATTGCCTCCAGTATGGCGGAATGTGA
ACAAAGGCTGAACTACATTACAGGTAGAACTGATATTCCAATCAAAATCTCTGTCGCTCAAAAGTTGGAC
TTGGAAGCAATGGTCAAACCATTGGTTGGAATCATCATGGGATCAGACTCTGACTTGCCGGTAATGTCTG
CCGCATGTGCGGTTTTAAAAGATTTTGGCGTTCCATTTGAAGTGACAATAGTCTCTGCTCATAGAACTCC
ACATAGGATGTCAGCATATGCTATTTCCGCAAGCAAGCGTGGAATTAAAACAATTATCGCTGGAGCTGGT
GGGGCTGCTCACTTGCCAGGTATGGTGGCTGCAATGACACCACTTCCTGTCATCGGTGTGCCCGTAAAAG
GTTCTTGTCTAGATGGAGTAGATTCTTTACATTCAATTGTGCAAATGCCTAGAGGTGTTCCAGTAGCTAC
CGTCGCTATTAATAATAGTACGAACGCTGCGCTGTTGGCTGTCAGACTGCTTGGCGCTTATGATTCAAGT
TATACAACGAAAATGGAACAGTTTTTATTAAAGCAAGAAGAAGAAGTTCTTGTCAAAGCACAAAAGTTAG
AAACTGTCGGTTACGAAGCTTATCTAGAAAACAAGTAATATATAAGTTTATTGATATACTTGTACAGCAA
ATAATTATAAAATGATATACCTATTTTTTAGGCTTTGTTATGATTACATCAAATGTGGACTTCATACATA
GAAATCAACGCTTACAGGTGTCCTTTTTTAAGAATTTCATACATAAGATCTATGCGGTGTGAAATACCGC
ACAGATGCGTAAGGAGAAAATACCGCATCAGGAAATTGTAAGCGTTAATCTTTTGTTAAAATTCGCGTTA
AATTTTTGTTAAATCAGCTCATTTTTTAACCAATAGGCCGAAATCGGCAAAATCCCTTATAAATCAAAAG
AATAGACCGAGATAGGGT
[37 nt withheld, positions 6319-6355]
AAAGAACGTGGACTCCAACGTCAAAGG
[49 nt withheld, positions 6383-6431]
T
[91 nt withheld, positions 6433-6523]
G
[124 nt withheld, positions 6525-6648]
CCATTCGCCATTCAGGCTGCGCAACTGTTGGGAAGGGCGATCGGTGCGGGCCTCTTCGCTATTACGCCAG
CTGGCGAAAGGGGGATGTGCTGCAAGGCGATTAAGTTGGGTAACGCCAGGGTTTTCCCAGTCACGACGTT
GTAAAACGACGGCCAGTGAGCGCGCGTAATACGACTCACTATAGGGCGAATTGGGTACCGGGCCTCCCCT
GGAGGTCGACCAATTCGACAGGTTATCAGCAACAACACAGTCATATCCATTCTCAATTAGCTCTACCACA
GTGTGTGAACCAATGTATCCAGCACCACCTGTAACCAAAACAATTTTAGAAGTACTTTCACTTTGTAACT
GAGCTGTCATTTATATTGAATTTTCAAAAATTCTTACTTTTTTTTTGGATGGACGCAAAGAAGTTTAATA
ATCATATTACATGGCATTACCACCATATACATATCCATATACATATCCATATCTAATCTTACTTATATGT
TGTGGAAATGTAAAGAGCCCCATTATCTTAGCCTAAAAAAACCTTCTCTTTGGAACTTTCAGTAATACGC
TTAACTGCTCATTGCTATATTGAAGTACGGATTAGAAGCCGCCGAGCGGGTGACAGCCCTCCGAAGGAAG
ACTCTCCTCCGTGCGTCCTCGTCTTCACCGGTCGCGTTCCTGAAACGCAGATGTGCCTCGCGCCGCACTG
CTCCGAACAATAAAGATTCTACAATACTAGCTTTTATGGTTATGAAGAGGAAAAATTGGCAGTAACCTGG
CCCCACAAACCTTCAAATGAACGAATCAAATTAACAACCATAGGATGATAATGCGATTAGTTTTTTAGCC
TTATTTCTGGGGTAATTAATCAGCGAAGCGATGATTTTTGATCTATTAACAGATATATAAATGCAAAAAC
TGCATAACCACTTTAACTAATACTTTCAACATTTTCGGTTTGTATTACTTCTTATTCAAATGTAATAAAA
GTATCAACAAAAAATTGTTAATATACCTCTATACTTTAACGTCAAGGAGAAAAAACCCCGGATCCGTAAC
CATGTCAACTGGTTCTTCTCACCATCACCATCACCATGGTTCTTCTGAAAACCTGTACTTCCAATCCAAT
ATTGGAAGTGGATAACTCTCGAGGATCGTAATGACTAGATTATATAATCAGAAATAGCCTTTGGTGATCA
CTTCCATTTTAGTCAGCATAATAGAAAGTTTAATTACGCGCTTTTTTACATTCCGACAAAGATCTGCCCG
AGAAAATTCTTCGAGAAGACAACAACAACAAAAAAAATAAAGCCTGGGCGAAAAACATCGTGCGTTTACA
TAATATCTTGAAAAGCAAACAGATATATAAACCGCTATTGAAATTACCTTTTTAAGTATTCGCCTAGAAG
CCTTGTTTCAAGTAGCATCAACAACAGGTGTTAGGTTAAACTGCTTTGACTTTTTGTTCTTTAACGAATA
TCATTAAAAAAAAAGGACATCTATAAAGAATGTCTCCAAACTCGTCGAAAACTCGAACGGACCAGATAAG
CTCCATGCCTGGTATTAATGAAGCCACGAAGGTGGAAAGTAAGAATGTTGTGAAGGATGCTGTTCCAATA
AAATCTGAAGTTGAAACCAATGGTACATCAATAGTAAGAGAAAAACAAGATCCACAGGACGGGTGTGGTC
GCCATGATCGCGTAGTCGATAGTGGCTCCAAGTAGCGAAGCGAGCAGGACTGGGCGGCGGCCAAAGCGGT
CGGACAGTGCTCCGAGAACGGGTGCGCATAGAAATTGCATCAACGCATATAGCGCTAGCAGCACGCCATA
GTGACTGGTGATGCTGTCGG
Features (pLannotate 1.2.2; 23 found; start..end, strand, type, name):
    225..272     -  misc_feature   MCS (fragment): pBluescript multiple cloning site
    285..303     -  promoter       T3 promoter: promoter for bacteriophage T3 RNA polymerase
    348..364     -  protein_bind   lac operator: The lac repressor binds to the lac operator to inhibit transcription in E. coli. This inhibition can be relieved by adding lactose or isopropyl-β-D-thiogalactopyranoside (IPTG). lac repressor encoded by lacI
    372..402     -  promoter       lac promoter: promoter for the E. coli lac operon
    417..438     -  protein_bind   CAP binding site: CAP binding activates transcription in the presence of cAMP. E. coli catabolite activator protein
    451..543     -  CDS            lacI (fragment): lac repressor; lacI; The lac repressor binds to the lac operator to inhibit transcription in E. coli. This inhibition can be relieved by adding lactose or isopropyl-β-D-thiogalactopyranoside (IPTG).
    726..1314    -  rep_origin     ori: high-copy-number ColE1/pMB1/pBR322/pUC origin of replication
   1485..2345    -  CDS            AmpR: β-lactamase; bla; confers resistance to ampicillin, carbenicillin, and related antibiotics
   2346..2450    -  promoter       AmpR promoter: bla
   2476..3818    -  rep_origin     2μ ori: yeast 2μ plasmid origin of replication
   3886..3921    +  CDS            rop (fragment): Rop protein, which maintains plasmids at low copy number; rop
   3977..4272    +  promoter       ADE2 promoter (fragment): S. cerevisiae ADE2
   4273..5985    +  CDS            ADE2: PUR6_YEAST - Experimental evidence at protein level: Swiss-Prot protein existence level 1. From Saccharomyces cerevisiae (strain ATCC 204508 / S288c) (Baker's yeast).
   6141..6192    +  misc_feature   bom (fragment): basis of mobility region from pBR322
   6220..6648    -  rep_origin     f1 ori (sequence partly withheld): f1 bacteriophage origin of replication; arrow indicates direction of (+) strand synthesis
   6652..6807    -  CDS            lacZα (fragment): LacZα fragment of β-galactosidase; lacZ fragment
   6815..6833    +  promoter       T7 promoter: promoter for bacteriophage T7 RNA polymerase
   6835..6969    -  CDS            GALE (fragment): GALE_HUMAN - Experimental evidence at protein level: Swiss-Prot protein existence level 1. Catalyzes two distinct but analogous reactions: the reversible epimerization of UDP-glucose to UDP-galactose and the reversible epimerization of UDP-N-acetylglucosamine to UDP-N- acetylgalactosamine. The reaction with UDP-Gal plays a critical role in the Leloir pathway of galactose catabolism in which galactose is converted to the glycolytic intermediate glucose 6-phosphate. It contributes to the catabolism of dietary galactose and enables the endogenous biosynthesis of both UDP-Gal and UDP-GalNAc when e
   7020..7684    +  promoter       GAL1,10 promoter: GAL1 and GAL10 genes of S. cerevisiae; divergent inducible promoter, regulated by Gal4
   7718..7735    +  CDS            6xHis: 6xHis affinity tag
   7745..7761    +  CDS            TEV site (fragment): tobacco etch virus (TEV) protease recognition and cleavage site
   8148..8312    +  CDS            TCB2 (fragment): TCB2_YEAST - Experimental evidence at protein level: Swiss-Prot protein existence level 1. May play a role in membrane trafficking. From Saccharomyces cerevisiae (strain ATCC 204508 / S288c) (Baker's yeast).
   8307..111     -  CDS            TcR (fragment) (across the origin): tetracycline efflux protein; tet; confers resistance to tetracycline
