[The description below was written by a language model from this plasmid's Addgene catalogue record and pLannotate feature annotations shown in this document.]
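Description:
Gal1/10 His6 TEV Ade (12ADE-B) is an empty, 8,488 bp E. coli–S. cerevisiae shuttle vector built on pRS422 for galactose-inducible protein expression in budding yeast. In bacteria it is maintained at high copy by a ColE1/pUC-type origin and selected with ampicillin through the β-lactamase gene. In yeast it replicates episomally from the 2μ origin and is selected by the ADE2 gene with its own promoter, which complements adenine auxotrophy. An f1 origin, T3 and T7 promoters, lac regulatory elements and a lacZα fragment remain from the pBluescript-derived backbone. The small annotated fragments of lacI, rop, bom, TcR, GALE and TCB2 appear to be backbone remnants or similarity matches to flanking sequence rather than functional genes.

The expression cassette consists of the divergent, Gal4-regulated GAL1,10 promoter followed by a 6xHis affinity tag and a TEV protease recognition site, so an inserted coding sequence is produced with an N-terminal His6 tag that can be removed by TEV cleavage after purification. No terminator is annotated in the feature table. The vector is adapted for ligation-independent cloning: it is linearised with SspI and treated with T4 polymerase, then annealed to a PCR product carrying the common LIC tags shared with the depositor's other vectors. One amplicon can therefore be placed into many vectors in parallel.

It belongs to a series with Ade-, Trp- and Ura-complementing versions that can coexist in one yeast cell, and the depositor reports co-expressing three proteins from the three plasmids in a triply auxotrophic strain. The deposited full sequence is theoretical, and quality-control sequencing found discrepancies said not to affect function.
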