Addgene plasmid #48298: Gal1/10 His6 TEV Ade S. cerevisiae expression vector (12ADE-B)
Purpose: (Empty Backbone)
Depositing lab: Scott Gradia. Depositing organization: University of California, Berkeley.
Backbone
  Vector backbone: pRS422
  Backbone size (bp): 8488
  Vector type: NA
  Tag / fusion protein: His6 (N terminal on backbone)
Growth in bacteria
  Bacterial resistance: Ampicillin, 100 μg/mL
  Growth temperature: 37°C
  Growth strain: XL1 Blue
  Copy number: High Copy
Gene/Insert
  Gene/Insert name: None
Terms and licenses: Academic/Nonprofit Terms; Industry Terms: Not Available to Industry
Depositor comments: Note: The full plasmid sequence displayed here is theoretical and may not be entirely accurate. Addgene's quality control sequencing has identified some discrepancies with the sequence, but they do not impact the plasmid's function. This plasmid is a LIC-adapted S. cerevisiae vector. It uses the same PCR primer tags as with most of our other vectors, so one PCR product can be inserted into many different vectors at once. This vector has a TEV cleavable His6 tag on the N-terminus and can complement Ade auxotrophy. Add the following tags to your PCR primers: LicV1 Forward Tag TACTTCCAATCCAATGCA(ATG) LicV1 Reverse Tag TTATCCACTTCCAATGTTATTA Linearize this plasmid with SspI and gel purify the product, then T4-treat with dGTP. For the PCR product, T4-treat with dCTP.Series 12 vectors are galactose inducible (using the Gal 1/10 promoter). The plasmids are cloned and propagated in E. coli. Plasmids are available to complement the Ade, Trp, or Ura auxotrophies. The Ade, Trp, and Ura plasmids can co-exist in the same yeast cell with no compatibility issues. We have successfully expressed 3 proteins from these 3 plasmids in the same strain (BCY123: Ade-, Trp-, Ura-).For more information, please see our website: http://qb3.berkeley.edu/qb3/macrolab/
How to cite: Gal1/10 His6 TEV Ade S. cerevisiae expression vector (12ADE-B) was a gift from Scott Gradia (Addgene plasmid # 48298 ; http://n2t.net/addgene:48298 ; RRID:Addgene_48298)
