>Addgene plasmid #48298 | Gal1/10 His6 TEV Ade S. cerevisiae expression vector (12ADE-B) | addgene partial sequence | sequence record 71372 | pGEX3
CGAAACGCGCGAGACGAAAGGGCCTCGTGATACGCCTATTTTTATAGGTTAATGTCATGATAATAATGGT
TTCTTAGTATGATCCAATATCAAAGGAAATGATAGCATTGAAGGATGAGACTAATCCAATTGAGGAGTGG
CAGCATATAGAACAGCTAAAGGGTAGTGCTGAAGGAAGCATACGATACCCCGCATGGAATGGGATAATAT
CACAGGAGGTACTAGACTACCTTTCATCCTACATAAATAGACGCATATAAGTACGCATTTAAGCATAAAC
ACGCACTATGCCGTTCTTCTCATGTATATATATATACAGGCAACACGCAGATATAGGTGCGACGTGAACA
GTGAGCTGTATGTGCGCAGCTCGCGTTGCATTTTCGGAAGCGCTCGTTTTCGGAAACGCTTTGAAGTTCC
TATTCCGAAGTTCCTATTCTCTAGAAAGTATAGGAACTTCAGAGCGCTTTTGAAAACCAAAAGCGCTCTG
AAGACGCACTTTCAAAAAACCAAAAACGCACCGGACTGTAACGAGCTACTAAAATAATGCGAATACCGCT
TCCACAAACATTGCTCAAAAGTATCTCTTTGCTATATATCTCTGTGCTATATCCCTATATAACCTACCCA
TCCACCTTTCGCTCCTTGAACTTGCATCTAAACTCGACCTCTACATTTTTTATGTTTATCTCTAGTATTA
CTCTTTAGACAAAAAAATTGTAGTAAGAACTATTCATAGAGTGAATCGAAAACAATACGAAAATGTAAAC
ATTTCCTATACGTAGTATATAGAGACAAAATAGAAGAAACCGTTCATAATTTTCTGACCAATGAAGAATC
ATCAACGCTATCACTTTCTGTTCACAAAGTATGCGCAATCCACATCGGTATAGAATATAATCGGGGATGC
CTTTATCTTGAAAAAATGCACCCGCAGCTTCGCTAGTAATCAGTAAACGCGGGAAGTGGAGTCAGGCTTT
TTTTATGGAAGAGAAAATAGACACCAAAGTAGCCTTCTTCTAACCTTAACGGACCTACAGTGCAAAAAGT
TATCAAGAGACTGCATTATAGAGCGCACAAAGGAGAAA
