>Addgene plasmid #48298 | Gal1/10 His6 TEV Ade S. cerevisiae expression vector (12ADE-B) | addgene partial sequence | sequence record 71373 | F1ori-F 5'-GTGGACTCTTGTTCCAAACTGG-3'
AACCCTATCTCGGTCTATTCTTTTGATTTATAAGGGATTTTGCCGATTTCGGCCTATTGGTTAAAAAATG
AGCTGATTTAACAAAAATTTAACGCGAATTTTAACAAAAGATTAACGCTTACAATTTCCTGATGCGGTAT
TTTCTCCTTACGCATCTGTGCGGTATTTCACACCGCATAGATCTTATGTATGAAATTCTTAAAAAAGGAC
ACCTGTAAGCGTTGATTTCTATGTATGAAGTCCACATTTGATGTAATCATAACAAAGCCTAAAAAATAGG
TATATCATTTTATAATTATTTGCTGTACAAGTATATCAATAAACTTATATATTACTTGTTTTCTAGATAA
GCTTCGTAACCGACAGTTTCTAACTTTTGTGCTTTGACAAGAACTTCTTCTTCTTGCTTTAATAAAAACT
GTTCCATTTTCGTTGTATAACTTGAATCATAAGCGCCAAGCAGTCTGACAGCCAACAGCGCAGCGTTCGT
ACTATTATTAATAGCGACGGTAGCTACTGGAACACCTCTAGGCATTTGCACAATTGAATGTAAAGAATCT
ACTCCATCTAGACAAGAACCTTTTACGGGCACACCGATGACAGGAAGTGGTGTCATTGCAGCCACCATAC
CTGGCAAGTGAGCAGCCCCACCAGCTCCAGCGATAATTGTTTTAATTCCACGCTTGCTTGCGGAAATAGC
ATATGCTGACATCCTATGTGGAGTTCTATGAGCAGAGACTATTGTCACTTCAAATGGAACGCCAAAATCT
TTTAAAACCGCACATGCGGCAGACATTACCGGCAAGTCAGAGTCTGATCCCATGATGATTCCAACCAATG
GTTTGACCATTGCTTCCAAGTCCAACTTTTGAGCGACAGAGATTTTGATTGGAATATCAGTTCTACCTGT
AATGTAGTTCAGCCTTTGTTCACATTCCGCCATACTGGAGGCAATGATATTTATGTGACCTACTTTTCTG
TTAGGTCTAGACTCTTTTCCATATAAGTACACTGAGGAACCTGGAGTCGCCAATGCTCTTTCGCAAGTTT
C
