>Addgene plasmid #48298 | Gal1/10 His6 TEV Ade S. cerevisiae expression vector (12ADE-B) | addgene partial sequence | sequence record 71374 | M13_pUC_fwd
CGCGCGTAATACGACTCACTATAGGGCGAATTGGGTACCGGGCCTCCCCTGGAGGTCGACCAATTCGACA
GGTTATCAGCAACAACACAGTCATATCCATTCTCAATTAGCTCTACCACAGTGTGTGAACCAATGTATCC
AGCACCACCTGTAACCAAAACAATTTTAGAAGTACTTTCACTTTGTAACTGAGCTGTCATTTATATTGAA
TTTTCAAAAATTCTTACTTTTTTTTTGGATGGACGCAAAGAAGTTTAATAATCATATTACATGGCATTAC
CACCATATACATATCCATATACATATCCATATCTAATCTTACTTATATGTTGTGGAAATGTAAAGAGCCC
CATTATCTTAGCCTAAAAAAACCTTCTCTTTGGAACTTTCAGTAATACGCTTAACTGCTCATTGCTATAT
TGAAGTACGGATTAGAAGCCGCCGAGCGGGTGACAGCCCTCCGAAGGAAGACTCTCCTCCGTGCGTCCTC
GTCTTCACCGGTCGCGTTCCTGAAACGCAGATGTGCCTCGCGCCGCACTGCTCCGAACAATAAAGATTCT
ACAATACTAGCTTTTATGGTTATGAAGAGGAAAAATTGGCAGTAACCTGGCCCCACAAACCTTCAAATGA
ACGAATCAAATTAACAACCATAGGATGATAATGCGATTAGTTTTTTAGCCTTATTTCTGGGGTAATTAAT
CAGCGAAGCGATGATTTTTGATCTATTAACAGATATATAAATGCAAAAACTGCATAACCACTTTAACTAA
TACTTTCAACATTTTCGGTTTGTATTACTTCTTATTCAAATGTAATAAAAGTATCAACAAAAAATTGTTA
ATATACCTCTATACTTTAACGTCAAGGAGAAAAAACCCCGGATCCGTAACCATGTCAACTGGTTCTTCTC
ACCATCACCATCACCATGGTTCTTCTGAAAACCTGTACTTCCAATCCAATATTGGAAGTGGATAACTCTC
GAGGATCGTAATGACTAGATTATATAATCAGAAATAGCCTTTGGTGATCACTTCCATTTTAGTCAGCATA
ATAGAAAGTTTAATTACGCGCTTTTTTACATTCCGACAAAGATCTGCCCGA
