>Addgene plasmid #48298 | Gal1/10 His6 TEV Ade S. cerevisiae expression vector (12ADE-B) | addgene partial sequence | sequence record 71757 | Gal1ProF2 5'-CGAAGCGATGATTTTTGATC-3'
TAAATGCAAAAACTGCATAACCACTTTAACTAATACTTTCAACATTTTCGGTTTGTATTACTTCTTATTC
AAATGTAATAAAAGTATCAACAAAAAATTGTTAATATACCTCTATACTTTAACGTCAAGGAGAAAAAACC
CCGGATCCGTAACCATGTCAACTGGTTCTTCTCACCATCACCATCACCATGGTTCTTCTGAAAACCTGTA
CTTCCAATCCAATATTGGAAGTGGATAACTCTCGAGGATCGTAATGACTAGATTATATAATCAGAAATAG
CCTTTGGTGATCACTTCCATTTTAGTCAGCATAATAGAAAGTTTAATTACGCGCTTTTTTACATTCCGAC
AAAGATCTGCCCGAGAAAATTCTTCGAGAAGACAACAACAACAAAAAAAATAAAGCCTGGGCGAAAAACA
TCGTGCGTTTACATAATATCTTGAAAAGCAAACAGATATATAAACCGCTATTGAAATTACCTTTTTAAGT
ATTCGCCTAGAAGCCTTGTTTCAAGTAGCATCAACAACAGGTGTTAGGTTAAACTGCTTTGACTTTTTGT
TCTTTAACGAATATCATTAAAAAAAAAGGACATCTATAAAGAATGTCTCCAAACTCGTCGAAAACTCGAA
CGGACCAGATAAGCTCCATGCCTGGTATTAATGAAGCCACGAAGGTGGAAAGTAAGAATGTTGTGAAGGA
TGCTGTTCCAATAAAATCTGAAGTTGAAACCAATGGTACATCAATAGTAAGAGAAAAACAAGATCCACAG
GACGGGTGTGGTCGCCATGATCGCGTAGTCGATAGTGGCTCCAAGTAGCGAAGCGAGCAGGACTGGGCGG
CGGCCAAAGCGGTCGGACAGTGCTCCGAGAACGGGTGCGCATAGAAATTGCATCAACGCATATAGCGCTA
GCAGCACGCCATAGTGACTGGTGATGCTGTCGGAATGGACGATATCCCGCAAGAGGCCCGGCAGTACCGG
CATAACCAAGCCTATGCCTACAGCATCCAGGGTGACGGTGCCGAGGATGACGATGAGCGCATTGTTAGAT
T
