>Addgene plasmid #48298 | Gal1/10 His6 TEV Ade S. cerevisiae expression vector (12ADE-B) | addgene partial sequence | sequence record 71760 | M13_pUC_rev
TGACCATGATTACGCCAAGCGCGCAATTAACCCTCACTAAAGGGAACAAAAGCTGGAGCTCCACCGCGGT
GGCGGCCGCTCTAGAACTAGTGGTTCCCCCGGGAATCTCGGTCGTAATGATTTTTATAATGACGAAAAAA
AAAAAATTGGAAAGAAAAAGCTTTAATGCGGTAGTTTATCACAGTTAAATTGCTAACGCAGTCAGGCACC
GTGTATGAAATCTAACAATGCGCTCATCGTCATCCTCGGCACCGTCACCCTGGATGCTGTAGGCATAGGC
TTGGTTATGCCGGTACTGCCGGGCCTCTTGCGGGATATCGTCCATTCCGACAGCATCACCAGTCACTATG
GCGTGCTGCTAGCGCTATATGCGTTGATGCAATTTCTATGCGCACCCGTTCTCGGAGCACTGTCCGACCG
CTTTGGCCGCCGCCCAGTCCTGCTCGCTTCGCTACTTGGAGCCACTATCGACTACGCGATCATGGCGACC
ACACCCGTCCTGTGGATCTTGTTTTTCTCTTACTATTGATGTACCATTGGTTTCAACTTCAGATTTTATT
GGAACAGCATCCTTCACAACATTCTTACTTTCCACCTTCGTGGCTTCATTAATACCAGGCATGGAGCTTA
TCTGGTCCGTTCGAGTTTTCGACGAGTTTGGAGACATTCTTTATAGATGTCCTTTTTTTTTAATGATATT
CGTTAAAGAACAAAAAGTCAAAGCAGTTTAACCTAACACCTGTTGTTGATGCTACTTGAAACAAGGCTTC
TAGGCGAATACTTAAAAAGGTAATTTCAATAGCGGTTTATATATCTGTTTGCTTTTCAAGATATTATGTA
AACGCACGATGTTTTTCGCCCAGGCTTTATTTTTTTTGTTGTTGTTGTCTTCTCGAAGAATTTTCTCGGG
CAGATCTTTGTCGGAATGTAAAAAAGCGCGTAATTAAACTTTCTATTATGCTGACTAAAATGGAAGTGAT
CACCAAAGGCTATTTCTGATTATATAATCTAGTCATTACGATCCTCGAGAGTTATCCACTTCCAATATTG
GATTGGAAGTACAGGTTTTCAGAAGAACCATGGTGATGGTGATGGTGAGAAGAACCAGTTGACATGGTTA
CGGATCCGGGGTTTT
